>Addgene plasmid #204532 | pcDNA3.1/CALR wt-FLAG | addgene full sequence | sequence record 407199 | Addgene NGS Result
GACGGATCGGGAGATCTCCCGATCCCCTATGGTGCACTCTCAGTACAATCTGCTCTGATGCCGCATAGTT
AAGCCAGTATCTGCTCCCTGCTTGTGTGTTGGAGGTCGCTGAGTAGTGCGCGAGCAAAATTTAAGCTACA
ACAAGGCAAGGCTTGACCGACAATTGCATGAAGAATCTGCTTAGGGTTAGGCGTTTTGCGCTGCTTCGCG
ATGTACGGGCCAGATATACGCGTTGACATTGATTATTGACTAGTTATTAATAGTAATCAATTACGGGGTC
ATTAGTTCATAGCCCATATATGGAGTTCCGCGTTACATAACTTACGGTAAATGGCCCGCCTGGCTGACCG
CCCAACGACCCCCGCCCATTGACGTCAATAATGACGTATGTTCCCATAGTAACGCCAATAGGGACTTTCC
ATTGACGTCAATGGGTGGAGTATTTACGGTAAACTGCCCACTTGGCAGTACATCAAGTGTATCATATGCC
AAGTACGCCCCCTATTGACGTCAATGACGGTAAATGGCCCGCCTGGCATTATGCCCAGTACATGACCTTA
TGGGACTTTCCTACTTGGCAGTACATCTACGTATTAGTCATCGCTATTACCATGGTGATGCGGTTTTGGC
AGTACATCAATGGGCGTGGATAGCGGTTTGACTCACGGGGATTTCCAAGTCTCCACCCCATTGACGTCAA
TGGGAGTTTGTTTTGGCACCAAAATCAACGGGACTTTCCAAAATGTCGTAACAACTCCGCCCCATTGACG
CAAATGGGCGGTAGGCGTGTACGGTGGGAGGTCTATATAAGCAGAGCTCTCTGGCTAACTAGAGAACCCA
CTGCTTACTGGCTTATCGAAATTAATACGACTCACTATAGGGAGACCCAAGCTGGCTAGCGTTTAAACTT
AAGCTTGGTACCGAGCTCGGATCCACTAGTCCAGTGTGGTGGAATTCGCCACCATGCTGCTATCCGTGCC
GCTGCTGCTCGGCCTCCTCGGCCTGGCCGTCGCCGAGCCTGCCGTCTACTTCAAGGAGCAGTTTCTGGAC
GGAGACGGGTGGACTTCCCGCTGGATCGAATCCAAACACAAGTCAGATTTTGGCAAATTCGTTCTCAGTT
CCGGCAAGTTCTACGGTGACGAGGAGAAAGATAAAGGTTTGCAGACAAGCCAGGATGCACGCTTTTATGC
TCTGTCGGCCAGTTTCGAGCCTTTCAGCAACAAAGGCCAGACGCTGGTGGTGCAGTTCACGGTGAAACAT
GAGCAGAACATCGACTGTGGGGGCGGCTATGTGAAGCTGTTTCCTAATAGTTTGGACCAGACAGACATGC
ACGGAGACTCAGAATACAACATCATGTTTGGTCCCGACATCTGTGGCCCTGGCACCAAGAAGGTTCATGT
CATCTTCAACTACAAGGGCAAGAACGTGCTGATCAACAAGGACATCCGTTGCAAGGATGATGAGTTTACA
CACCTGTACACACTGATTGTGCGGCCAGACAACACCTATGAGGTGAAGATTGACAACAGCCAGGTGGAGT
CCGGCTCCTTGGAAGACGATTGGGACTTCCTGCCACCCAAGAAGATAAAGGATCCTGATGCTTCAAAACC
GGAAGACTGGGATGAGCGGGCCAAGATCGATGATCCCACAGACTCCAAGCCTGAGGACTGGGACAAGCCC
GAGCATATCCCTGACCCTGATGCTAAGAAGCCCGAGGACTGGGATGAAGAGATGGACGGAGAGTGGGAAC
CCCCAGTGATTCAGAACCCTGAGTACAAGGGTGAGTGGAAGCCCCGGCAGATCGACAACCCAGATTACAA
GGGCACTTGGATCCACCCAGAAATTGACAACCCCGAGTATTCTCCCGATCCCAGTATCTATGCCTATGAT
AACTTTGGCGTGCTGGGCCTGGACCTCTGGCAGGTCAAGTCTGGCACCATCTTTGACAACTTCCTCATCA
CCAACGATGAGGCATACGCTGAGGAGTTTGGCAACGAGACGTGGGGCGTAACAAAGGCAGCAGAGAAACA
AATGAAGGACAAACAGGACGAGGAGCAGAGGCTTAAGGAGGAGGAAGAAGACAAGAAACGCAAAGAGGAG
GAGGAGGCAGAGGACAAGGAGGATGATGAGGACAAAGATGAGGATGAGGAGGATGAGGAGGACAAGGAGG
AAGATGAGGAGGAAGATGTCCCGGGCCAGGCCAAGGACGAGCTGGACTACAAAGACGATGACGATAAATA
GGAATTCTGCAGATATCCAGCACAGTGGCGGCCGCTCGAGTCTAGAGGGCCCGTTTAAACCCGCTGATCA
GCCTCGACTGTGCCTTCTAGTTGCCAGCCATCTGTTGTTTGCCCCTCCCCCGTGCCTTCCTTGACCCTGG
AAGGTGCCACTCCCACTGTCCTTTCCTAATAAAATGAGGAAATTGCATCGCATTGTCTGAGTAGGTGTCA
TTCTATTCTGGGGGGTGGGGTGGGGCAGGACAGCAAGGGGGAGGATTGGGAAGACAATAGCAGGCATGCT
GGGGATGCGGTGGGCTCTATGGCTTCTGAGGCGGAAAGAACCAGCTGGGGCTCTAGGGGGTATCCCC
[124 nt withheld, positions 2588-2711]
C
[91 nt withheld, positions 2713-2803]
A
[49 nt withheld, positions 2805-2853]
CCTTTGACGTTGGAGTCCACGTTCTTT
[37 nt withheld, positions 2881-2917]
ACCCTATCTCGGTCTATTCTTTTGATTTATAAGGGATTTTGCCGATTTCGGCCTATTGGTTAAAAAATGA
GCTGATTTAACAAAAATTTAACGCGAATTAATTCTGTGGAATGTGTGTCAGTTAGGGTGTGGAAAGTCCC
CAGGCTCCCCAGCAGGCAGAAGTATGCAAAGCATGCATCTCAATTAGTCAGCAACCAGGTGTGGAAAGTC
CCCAGGCTCCCCAGCAGGCAGAAGTATGCAAAGCATGCATCTCAATTAGTCAGCAACCATAGTCCCGCCC
CTAACTCCGCCCATCCCGCCCCTAACTCCGCCCAGTTCCGCCCATTCTCCGCCCCATGGCTGACTAATTT
TTTTTATTTATGCAGAGGCCGAGGCCGCCTCTGCCTCTGAGCTATTCCAGAAGTAGTGAGGAGGCTTTTT
TGGAGGCCTAGGCTTTTGCAAAAAGCTCCCGGGAGCTTGTATATCCATTTTCGGATCTGATCAAGAGACA
GGATGAGGATCGTTTCGCATGATTGAACAAGATGGATTGCACGCAGGTTCTCCGGCCGCTTGGGTGGAGA
GGCTATTCGGCTATGACTGGGCACAACAGACAATCGGCTGCTCTGATGCCGCCGTGTTCCGGCTGTCAGC
GCAGGGGCGCCCGGTTCTTTTTGTCAAGACCGACCTGTCCGGTGCCCTGAATGAACTGCAGGACGAGGCA
GCGCGGCTATCGTGGCTGGCCACGACGGGCGTTCCTTGCGCAGCTGTGCTCGACGTTGTCACTGAAGCGG
GAAGGGACTGGCTGCTATTGGGCGAAGTGCCGGGGCAGGATCTCCTGTCATCTCACCTTGCTCCTGCCGA
GAAAGTATCCATCATGGCTGATGCAATGCGGCGGCTGCATACGCTTGATCCGGCTACCTGCCCATTCGAC
CACCAAGCGAAACATCGCATCGAGCGAGCACGTACTCGGATGGAAGCCGGTCTTGTCGATCAGGATGATC
TGGACGAAGAGCATCAGGGGCTCGCGCCAGCCGAACTGTTCGCCAGGCTCAAGGCGCGCATGCCCGACGG
CGAGGATCTCGTCGTGACCCATGGCGATGCCTGCTTGCCGAATATCATGGTGGAAAATGGCCGCTTTTCT
GGATTCATCGACTGTGGCCGGCTGGGTGTGGCGGACCGCTATCAGGACATAGCGTTGGCTACCCGTGATA
TTGCTGAAGAGCTTGGCGGCGAATGGGCTGACCGCTTCCTCGTGCTTTACGGTATCGCCGCTCCCGATTC
GCAGCGCATCGCCTTCTATCGCCTTCTTGACGAGTTCTTCTGAGCGGGACTCTGGGGTTCGAAATGACCG
ACCAAGCGACGCCCAACCTGCCATCACGAGATTTCGATTCCACCGCCGCCTTCTATGAAAGGTTGGGCTT
CGGAATCGTTTTCCGGGACGCCGGCTGGATGATCCTCCAGCGCGGGGATCTCATGCTGGAGTTCTTCGCC
CACCCCAACTTGTTTATTGCAGCTTATAATGGTTACAAATAAAGCAATAGCATCACAAATTTCACAAATA
AAGCATTTTTTTCACTGCATTCTAGTTGTGGTTTGTCCAAACTCATCAATGTATCTTATCATGTCTGTAT
ACCGTCGACCTCTAGCTAGAGCTTGGCGTAATCATGGTCATAGCTGTTTCCTGTGTGAAATTGTTATCCG
CTCACAATTCCACACAACATACGAGCCGGAAGCATAAAGTGTAAAGCCTGGGGTGCCTAATGAGTGAGCT
AACTCACATTAATTGCGTTGCGCTCACTGCCCGCTTTCCAGTCGGGAAACCTGTCGTGCCAGCTGCATTA
ATGAATCGGCCAACGCGCGGGGAGAGGCGGTTTGCGTATTGGGCGCTCTTCCGCTTCCTCGCTCACTGAC
TCGCTGCGCTCGGTCGTTCGGCTGCGGCGAGCGGTATCAGCTCACTCAAAGGCGGTAATACGGTTATCCA
CAGAATCAGGGGATAACGCAGGAAAGAACATGTGAGCAAAAGGCCAGCAAAAGGCCAGGAACCGTAAAAA
GGCCGCGTTGCTGGCGTTTTTCCATAGGCTCCGCCCCCCTGACGAGCATCACAAAAATCGACGCTCAAGT
CAGAGGTGGCGAAACCCGACAGGACTATAAAGATACCAGGCGTTTCCCCCTGGAAGCTCCCTCGTGCGCT
CTCCTGTTCCGACCCTGCCGCTTACCGGATACCTGTCCGCCTTTCTCCCTTCGGGAAGCGTGGCGCTTTC
TCATAGCTCACGCTGTAGGTATCTCAGTTCGGTGTAGGTCGTTCGCTCCAAGCTGGGCTGTGTGCACGAA
CCCCCCGTTCAGCCCGACCGCTGCGCCTTATCCGGTAACTATCGTCTTGAGTCCAACCCGGTAAGACACG
ACTTATCGCCACTGGCAGCAGCCACTGGTAACAGGATTAGCAGAGCGAGGTATGTAGGCGGTGCTACAGA
GTTCTTGAAGTGGTGGCCTAACTACGGCTACACTAGAAGAACAGTATTTGGTATCTGCGCTCTGCTGAAG
CCAGTTACCTTCGGAAAAAGAGTTGGTAGCTCTTGATCCGGCAAACAAACCACCGCTGGTAGCGGTGGTT
TTTTTGTTTGCAAGCAGCAGATTACGCGCAGAAAAAAAGGATCTCAAGAAGATCCTTTGATCTTTTCTAC
GGGGTCTGACGCTCAGTGGAACGAAAACTCACGTTAAGGGATTTTGGTCATGAGATTATCAAAAAGGATC
TTCACCTAGATCCTTTTAAATTAAAAATGAAGTTTTAAATCAATCTAAAGTATATATGAGTAAACTTGGT
CTGACAGTTACCAATGCTTAATCAGTGAGGCACCTATCTCAGCGATCTGTCTATTTCGTTCATCCATAGT
TGCCTGACTCCCCGTCGTGTAGATAACTACGATACGGGAGGGCTTACCATCTGGCCCCAGTGCTGCAATG
ATACCGCGAGACCCACGCTCACCGGCTCCAGATTTATCAGCAATAAACCAGCCAGCCGGAAGGGCCGAGC
GCAGAAGTGGTCCTGCAACTTTATCCGCCTCCATCCAGTCTATTAATTGTTGCCGGGAAGCTAGAGTAAG
TAGTTCGCCAGTTAATAGTTTGCGCAACGTTGTTGCCATTGCTACAGGCATCGTGGTGTCACGCTCGTCG
TTTGGTATGGCTTCATTCAGCTCCGGTTCCCAACGATCAAGGCGAGTTACATGATCCCCCATGTTGTGCA
AAAAAGCGGTTAGCTCCTTCGGTCCTCCGATCGTTGTCAGAAGTAAGTTGGCCGCAGTGTTATCACTCAT
GGTTATGGCAGCACTGCATAATTCTCTTACTGTCATGCCATCCGTAAGATGCTTTTCTGTGACTGGTGAG
TACTCAACCAAGTCATTCTGAGAATAGTGTATGCGGCGACCGAGTTGCTCTTGCCCGGCGTCAATACGGG
ATAATACCGCGCCACATAGCAGAACTTTAAAAGTGCTCATCATTGGAAAACGTTCTTCGGGGCGAAAACT
CTCAAGGATCTTACCGCTGTTGAGATCCAGTTCGATGTAACCCACTCGTGCACCCAACTGATCTTCAGCA
TCTTTTACTTTCACCAGCGTTTCTGGGTGAGCAAAAACAGGAAGGCAAAATGCCGCAAAAAAGGGAATAA
GGGCGACACGGAAATGTTGAATACTCATACTCTTCCTTTTTCAATATTATTGAAGCATTTATCAGGGTTA
TTGTCTCATGAGCGGATACATATTTGAATGTATTTAGAAAAATAAACAAATAGGGGTTCCGCGCACATTT
CCCCGAAAAGTGCCACCTGACGTC
Features (pLannotate 1.2.2; 21 found; start..end, strand, type, name):
     28..80      -  misc_feature   bom (fragment): basis of mobility region from pBR322
    235..614     +  enhancer       CMV enhancer: human cytomegalovirus immediate early enhancer
    615..818     +  promoter       CMV promoter: human cytomegalovirus (CMV) immediate early promoter
    814..847     +  LTR            5' LTR (truncated) (fragment): truncated 5' long terminal repeat (LTR) from HIV-1
    863..881     +  promoter       T7 promoter: promoter for bacteriophage T7 RNA polymerase
    964..2214    +  CDS            CALR: CALR_HUMAN - Also known as CRTC. Experimental evidence at protein level: Swiss-Prot protein existence level 1. Calcium-binding chaperone that promotes folding, oligomeric assembly and quality control in the endoplasmic reticulum (ER) via the calreticulin/calnexin cycle. This lectin interacts transiently with almost all of the monoglucosylated glycoproteins that are synthesized in the ER (PubMed:7876246). Interacts with the DNA-binding domain of NR3C1 and mediates its nuclear export (PubMed:11149926). Involved in maternal gene expression regulation. May participate in oocyte maturation via the
   2214..2238    +  CDS            3xFLAG (fragment): three tandem FLAG® epitope tags
   2318..2542    +  polyA_signal   bGH poly(A) signal: bovine growth hormone polyadenylation signal
   2546..2567    +  promoter       SV40 promoter (fragment): SV40 enhancer and early promoter
   2588..3016    +  rep_origin     f1 ori (sequence partly withheld): f1 bacteriophage origin of replication; arrow indicates direction of (+) strand synthesis
   3030..3359    +  promoter       SV40 promoter: SV40 enhancer and early promoter
   3426..4217    +  CDS            neo: KKA2_KLEPN - Also known as kan, nptII. Experimental evidence at protein level: Swiss-Prot protein existence level 1. Resistance to kanamycin, neomycin, paromomycin, ribostamycin, butirosin and gentamicin B. From Klebsiella pneumoniae.
   4241..4399    +  CDS            ble (fragment): BLE_KLEPN - Experimental evidence at protein level: Swiss-Prot protein existence level 1. Binding protein with a strong affinity to the bleomycin family of antibiotics. Binds to CL990; an antimitotic-antibiotic compound. From Klebsiella pneumoniae.
   4394..4515    +  polyA_signal   SV40 poly(A) signal: SV40 polyadenylation signal
   4588..4604    -  protein_bind   lac operator: The lac repressor binds to the lac operator to inhibit transcription in E. coli. This inhibition can be relieved by adding lactose or isopropyl-β-D-thiogalactopyranoside (IPTG). lac repressor encoded by lacI
   4612..4642    -  promoter       lac promoter: promoter for the E. coli lac operon
   4657..4678    -  protein_bind   CAP binding site: CAP binding activates transcription in the presence of cAMP. E. coli catabolite activator protein
   4691..4783    -  CDS            lacI (fragment): lac repressor; lacI; The lac repressor binds to the lac operator to inhibit transcription in E. coli. This inhibition can be relieved by adding lactose or isopropyl-β-D-thiogalactopyranoside (IPTG).
   4966..5554    -  rep_origin     ori: high-copy-number ColE1/pMB1/pBR322/pUC origin of replication
   5725..6585    -  CDS            AmpR: β-lactamase; bla; confers resistance to ampicillin, carbenicillin, and related antibiotics
   6586..6690    -  promoter       AmpR promoter: bla
