[The description below was written by a language model from this plasmid's Addgene catalogue record and pLannotate feature annotations shown in this document.]
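Description:
pcDNA3.1/CALR wt-FLAG is a mammalian expression plasmid of about 6.7 kb, built on the pcDNA3.1 backbone and carrying wild-type human calreticulin (CALR) with a C-terminal FLAG epitope. In E. coli it is maintained at high copy through a ColE1/pUC-type origin and selected with ampicillin via the β-lactamase gene and its native promoter. An f1 phage origin is also present, which in principle allows single-stranded DNA production. Short annotated fragments of bom, lacI, the lac promoter/operator, ble and an HIV-1 LTR appear to be backbone remnants or partial sequence matches rather than functional parts of the design.

The payload is a single expression cassette. The human cytomegalovirus immediate-early enhancer and promoter drive the CALR open reading frame. This is followed directly by a short segment annotated as a fragment of 3xFLAG, which is consistent with one FLAG tag fused in frame at the C-terminus. The transcript ends at the bovine growth hormone polyadenylation signal. A T7 promoter between the CMV promoter and the insert can be used for in vitro transcription or as a sequencing primer site. A second cassette, made up of the SV40 enhancer/early promoter, the neomycin phosphotransferase gene and the SV40 poly(A) signal, allows G418 selection of stably transfected mammalian cells.

CALR encodes a calcium-binding lectin chaperone of the endoplasmic reticulum. The construct is intended for transient or stable expression of the tagged wild-type protein, with detection or immunoprecipitation through FLAG. The associated study examined activation of the thrombopoietin receptor by mutant calreticulin in myeloproliferative neoplasms, so this plasmid plausibly served as the wild-type comparator, although the record does not state this.
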