Addgene plasmid #204532: pcDNA3.1/CALR wt-FLAG
Purpose: Mammalian expression of human CALR wt-FLAG
Depositing lab: Norio Komatsu. Publication: Activation of the thrombopoietin receptor by mutant calreticulin in CALR-mutant myeloproliferative neoplasms. Araki M, Yang Y, Masubuchi N, Hironaka Y, Takei H, Morishita S, Mizukami Y, Kan S, Shirane S, Edahiro Y, Sunami Y, Ohsaka A, Komatsu N. Blood. 2016 Jan 27. pii: blood-2015-09-671172. 10.1182/blood-2015-09-671172 PubMed 26817954.
Backbone
  Vector backbone: pcDNA3.1
  Vector type: Mammalian Expression
Growth in bacteria
  Bacterial resistance: Ampicillin, 100 μg/mL
  Growth temperature: 37°C
  Growth strain: DH5alpha
  Copy number: High Copy
Gene/Insert
  Gene/Insert name: CALR wt-FLAG
  Species: H. sapiens (human)
  Entrez Gene: CALR (a.k.a. CALR1, CRT, HEL-S-99n, RO, SSA, cC1qR)
  Cloning method: Ligation Independent Cloning
Terms and licenses: Academic/Nonprofit Terms; Industry Terms: Not Available to Industry
How to cite: pcDNA3.1/CALR wt-FLAG was a gift from Norio Komatsu (Addgene plasmid # 204532 ; http://n2t.net/addgene:204532 ; RRID:Addgene_204532)
